>Addgene plasmid #235697 | pGL3-Ctgf-rDMRdeltaTEAD | addgene full sequence | sequence record 467803 | Addgene NGS Result
GGTACCGAGCTCTTACGCGTAGCAGCATCCATGAGGAACCCAGGTCAGCCAATTGTATGTTGGTCACTTC
CCCATGGTCTCTCACCATGCACTCAGCTCTCTCCTCTCAGGTACCACATGCAGACACCCCCACTGACAGA
CAGTGAGTGCATAGTCCATGCATGGGAGCACTCAGCGCTCCATGTTCAGGCTCACGACCCATTCTACAGC
ATTGGTAAAATTCATTCAGAGCTTTCAGCGTTCTATGGCTCCCCAGCTCATACAACTATGAACGTCATTT
ATTTATTCTCAGAACACATTTCTGGCTTCTGCAAACACATCAGAGTCTTCTTGCAAGCAAGCTCCAGGTG
ACTGCTCATATTCCACCATATGTTAACACAACACTAGAAATAAACTGCCCAAAACACTGTGAATTATCTT
TGTTATTCAGAGGTACACAAGAATAAATTTCTAGCTTTCCATTTGGTTCTTTGGAATGGGTTTAGCAATC
TGAGAGAATTTCACACTTCTTACACCTAAACCTTGAGGACCCTGACAATTATTTTTAAAAATTCCATCAG
CCCGTCAGTCCTCGAGATCTGCGATCTGCATCTCAATTAGTCAGCAACCATAGTCCCGCCCCTAACTCCG
CCCATCCCGCCCCTAACTCCGCCCAGTTCCGCCCATTCTCCGCCCCATCGCTGACTAATTTTTTTTATTT
ATGCAGAGGCCGAGGCCGCCTCGGCCTCTGAGCTATTCCAGAAGTAGTGAGGAGGCTTTTTTGGAGGCCT
AGGCTTTTGCAAAAAGCTTGGCATTCCGGTACTGTTGGTAAAGCCACCATGGAAGACGCCAAAAACATAA
AGAAAGGCCCGGCGCCATTCTATCCGCTGGAAGATGGAACCGCTGGAGAGCAACTGCATAAGGCTATGAA
GAGATACGCCCTGGTTCCTGGAACAATTGCTTTTACAGATGCACATATCGAGGTGGACATCACTTACGCT
GAGTACTTCGAAATGTCCGTTCGGTTGGCAGAAGCTATGAAACGATATGGGCTGAATACAAATCACAGAA
TCGTCGTATGCAGTGAAAACTCTCTTCAATTCTTTATGCCGGTGTTGGGCGCGTTATTTATCGGAGTTGC
AGTTGCGCCCGCGAACGACATTTATAATGAACGTGAATTGCTCAACAGTATGGGCATTTCGCAGCCTACC
GTGGTGTTCGTTTCCAAAAAGGGGTTGCAAAAAATTTTGAACGTGCAAAAAAAGCTCCCAATCATCCAAA
AAATTATTATCATGGATTCTAAAACGGATTACCAGGGATTTCAGTCGATGTACACGTTCGTCACATCTCA
TCTACCTCCCGGTTTTAATGAATACGATTTTGTGCCAGAGTCCTTCGATAGGGACAAGACAATTGCACTG
ATCATGAACTCCTCTGGATCTACTGGTCTGCCTAAAGGTGTCGCTCTGCCTCATAGAACTGCCTGCGTGA
GATTCTCGCATGCCAGAGATCCTATTTTTGGCAATCAAATCATTCCGGATACTGCGATTTTAAGTGTTGT
TCCATTCCATCACGGTTTTGGAATGTTTACTACACTCGGATATTTGATATGTGGATTTCGAGTCGTCTTA
ATGTATAGATTTGAAGAAGAGCTGTTTCTGAGGAGCCTTCAGGATTACAAGATTCAAAGTGCGCTGCTGG
TGCCAACCCTATTCTCCTTCTTCGCCAAAAGCACTCTGATTGACAAATACGATTTATCTAATTTACACGA
AATTGCTTCTGGTGGCGCTCCCCTCTCTAAGGAAGTCGGGGAAGCGGTTGCCAAGAGGTTCCATCTGCCA
GGTATCAGGCAAGGATATGGGCTCACTGAGACTACATCAGCTATTCTGATTACACCCGAGGGGGATGATA
AACCGGGCGCGGTCGGTAAAGTTGTTCCATTTTTTGAAGCGAAGGTTGTGGATCTGGATACCGGGAAAAC
GCTGGGCGTTAATCAAAGAGGCGAACTGTGTGTGAGAGGTCCTATGATTATGTCCGGTTATGTAAACAAT
CCGGAAGCGACCAACGCCTTGATTGACAAGGATGGATGGCTACATTCTGGAGACATAGCTTACTGGGACG
AAGACGAACACTTCTTCATCGTTGACCGCCTGAAGTCTCTGATTAAGTACAAAGGCTATCAGGTGGCTCC
CGCTGAATTGGAATCCATCTTGCTCCAACACCCCAACATCTTCGACGCAGGTGTCGCAGGTCTTCCCGAC
GATGACGCCGGTGAACTTCCCGCCGCCGTTGTTGTTTTGGAGCACGGAAAGACGATGACGGAAAAAGAGA
TCGTGGATTACGTCGCCAGTCAAGTAACAACCGCGAAAAAGTTGCGCGGAGGAGTTGTGTTTGTGGACGA
AGTACCGAAAGGTCTTACCGGAAAACTCGACGCAAGAAAAATCAGAGAGATCCTCATAAAGGCCAAGAAG
GGCGGAAAGATCGCCGTGTAATTCTAGAGTCGGGGCGGCCGGCCGCTTCGAGCAGACATGATAAGATACA
TTGATGAGTTTGGACAAACCACAACTAGAATGCAGTGAAAAAAATGCTTTATTTGTGAAATTTGTGATGC
TATTGCTTTATTTGTAACCATTATAAGCTGCAATAAACAAGTTAACAACAACAATTGCATTCATTTTATG
TTTCAGGTTCAGGGGGAGGTGTGGGAGGTTTTTTAAAGCAAGTAAAACCTCTACAAATGTGGTAAAATCG
ATAAGGATCCGTCGACCGATGCCCTTGAGAGCCTTCAACCCAGTCAGCTCCTTCCGGTGGGCGCGGGGCA
TGACTATCGTCGCCGCACTTATGACTGTCTTCTTTATCATGCAACTCGTAGGACAGGTGCCGGCAGCGCT
CTTCCGCTTCCTCGCTCACTGACTCGCTGCGCTCGGTCGTTCGGCTGCGGCGAGCGGTATCAGCTCACTC
AAAGGCGGTAATACGGTTATCCACAGAATCAGGGGATAACGCAGGAAAGAACATGTGAGCAAAAGGCCAG
CAAAAGGCCAGGAACCGTAAAAAGGCCGCGTTGCTGGCGTTTTTCCATAGGCTCCGCCCCCCTGACGAGC
ATCACAAAAATCGACGCTCAAGTCAGAGGTGGCGAAACCCGACAGGACTATAAAGATACCAGGCGTTTCC
CCCTGGAAGCTCCCTCGTGCGCTCTCCTGTTCCGACCCTGCCGCTTACCGGATACCTGTCCGCCTTTCTC
CCTTCGGGAAGCGTGGCGCTTTCTCATAGCTCACGCTGTAGGTATCTCAGTTCGGTGTAGGTCGTTCGCT
CCAAGCTGGGCTGTGTGCACGAACCCCCCGTTCAGCCCGACCGCTGCGCCTTATCCGGTAACTATCGTCT
TGAGTCCAACCCGGTAAGACACGACTTATCGCCACTGGCAGCAGCCACTGGTAACAGGATTAGCAGAGCG
AGGTATGTAGGCGGTGCTACAGAGTTCTTGAAGTGGTGGCCTAACTACGGCTACACTAGAAGAACAGTAT
TTGGTATCTGCGCTCTGCTGAAGCCAGTTACCTTCGGAAAAAGAGTTGGTAGCTCTTGATCCGGCAAACA
AACCACCGCTGGTAGCGGTGGTTTTTTTGTTTGCAAGCAGCAGATTACGCGCAGAAAAAAAGGATCTCAA
GAAGATCCTTTGATCTTTTCTACGGGGTCTGACGCTCAGTGGAACGAAAACTCACGTTAAGGGATTTTGG
TCATGAGATTATCAAAAAGGATCTTCACCTAGATCCTTTTAAATTAAAAATGAAGTTTTAAATCAATCTA
AAGTATATATGAGTAAACTTGGTCTGACAGTTACCAATGCTTAATCAGTGAGGCACCTATCTCAGCGATC
TGTCTATTTCGTTCATCCATAGTTGCCTGACTCCCCGTCGTGTAGATAACTACGATACGGGAGGGCTTAC
CATCTGGCCCCAGTGCTGCAATGATACCGCGAGACCCACGCTCACCGGCTCCAGATTTATCAGCAATAAA
CCAGCCAGCCGGAAGGGCCGAGCGCAGAAGTGGTCCTGCAACTTTATCCGCCTCCATCCAGTCTATTAAT
TGTTGCCGGGAAGCTAGAGTAAGTAGTTCGCCAGTTAATAGTTTGCGCAACGTTGTTGCCATTGCTACAG
GCATCGTGGTGTCACGCTCGTCGTTTGGTATGGCTTCATTCAGCTCCGGTTCCCAACGATCAAGGCGAGT
TACATGATCCCCCATGTTGTGCAAAAAAGCGGTTAGCTCCTTCGGTCCTCCGATCGTTGTCAGAAGTAAG
TTGGCCGCAGTGTTATCACTCATGGTTATGGCAGCACTGCATAATTCTCTTACTGTCATGCCATCCGTAA
GATGCTTTTCTGTGACTGGTGAGTACTCAACCAAGTCATTCTGAGAATAGTGTATGCGGCGACCGAGTTG
CTCTTGCCCGGCGTCAATACGGGATAATACCGCGCCACATAGCAGAACTTTAAAAGTGCTCATCATTGGA
AAACGTTCTTCGGGGCGAAAACTCTCAAGGATCTTACCGCTGTTGAGATCCAGTTCGATGTAACCCACTC
GTGCACCCAACTGATCTTCAGCATCTTTTACTTTCACCAGCGTTTCTGGGTGAGCAAAAACAGGAAGGCA
AAATGCCGCAAAAAAGGGAATAAGGGCGACACGGAAATGTTGAATACTCATACTCTTCCTTTTTCAATAT
TATTGAAGCATTTATCAGGGTTATTGTCTCATGAGCGGATACATATTTGAATGTATTTAGAAAAATAAAC
AAATAGGGGTTCCGCGCACATTTCCCCGAAAAGTGCCACCTG
[124 nt withheld, positions 4803-4926]
C
[91 nt withheld, positions 4928-5018]
A
[49 nt withheld, positions 5020-5068]
CCTTTGACGTTGGAGTCCACGTTCTTT
[37 nt withheld, positions 5096-5132]
ACCCTATCTCGGTCTATTCTTTTGATTTATAAGGGATTTTGCCGATTTCGGCCTATTGGTTAAAAAATGA
GCTGATTTAACAAAAATTTAACGCGAATTTTAACAAAATATTAACGCTTACAATTTGCCATTCGCCATTC
AGGCTGCGCAACTGTTGGGAAGGGCGATCGGTGCGGGCCTCTTCGCTATTACGCCAGCCCAAGCTACCAT
GATAAGTAAGTAATATTAAGGTACGGGAGGTACTTGGAGCGGCCGCAATAAAATATCTTTATTTTCATTA
CATCTGTGTGTTGGTTTTTTGTGTGAATCGATAGTACTAACATACGCTCTCCATCAAAACAAAACGAAAC
AAAACAAACTAGCAAAATAGGCTGTCCCCAGTGCAAGTGCAGGTGCCAGAACATTTCTCTATCGATA
Features (pLannotate 1.2.2; 12 found; start..end, strand, type, name):
    587..783     +  promoter       SV40 promoter: SV40 early promoter
    819..2471    +  CDS            luciferase: firefly luciferase; luc+; enhanced luc+ version of the luciferase gene
   2512..2633    -  polyA_signal   SV40 poly(A) signal: SV40 polyadenylation signal
   2656..2724    -  CDS            large T antigen (fragment): large T antigen from SV40 (simian virus 40)
   2740..2872    +  CDS            TcR (fragment): tetracycline efflux protein; tet; confers resistance to tetracycline
   3052..3640    -  rep_origin     ori: high-copy-number ColE1/pMB1/pBR322/pUC origin of replication
   3811..4671    -  CDS            AmpR: β-lactamase; bla; confers resistance to ampicillin, carbenicillin, and related antibiotics
   4672..4776    -  promoter       AmpR promoter: bla
   4803..5231    +  rep_origin     f1 ori (sequence partly withheld): f1 bacteriophage origin of replication; arrow indicates direction of (+) strand synthesis
   5263..5330    -  CDS            lacZα (fragment): LacZα fragment of β-galactosidase; lacZ fragment
   5389..5437    +  polyA_signal   poly(A) signal: synthetic polyadenylation signal
   5451..5542    +  misc_feature   pause site: RNA polymerase II transcriptional pause signal from the human α2 globin gene
