[The description below was written by a language model from this plasmid's Addgene catalogue record and pLannotate feature annotations shown in this document.]
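Description:
pGL3-Ctgf-rDMRdeltaTEAD is a firefly luciferase reporter plasmid built on the pGL3-Promoter backbone and designed to test the regulatory activity of a fragment from the mouse Ctgf (Ccn2) locus in transfected mammalian cells. It is propagated in E. coli as a high-copy plasmid through a ColE1/pUC-type origin and selected with ampicillin via the β-lactamase gene and its native promoter. An f1 origin is also present, allowing single-stranded DNA production. Short annotated fragments of lacZα, a tetracycline resistance gene and SV40 large T antigen are backbone remnants rather than functional elements.

The reporter unit consists of the SV40 early promoter driving the enhanced luc+ luciferase coding sequence, terminated by the SV40 polyadenylation signal. Because the pGL3-Promoter backbone supplies a promoter without an enhancer, sequences placed next to it can be scored for their ability to raise or lower luciferase output. A synthetic poly(A) signal and the α2-globin RNA polymerase II pause site lie upstream of the cloning region and limit spurious read-through transcription from the backbone into the reporter.

The insert, introduced by Gibson cloning, is the reduced differentially methylated region (rDMR) of Ctgf with its TEAD-binding motif removed. It is not annotated in the feature table, and its exact boundaries and size are not stated, though the unannotated stretch preceding the SV40 promoter is the likely location. The stated purpose is to measure rDMR activity in the absence of the TEAD site by luciferase assay, which presumably serves as a comparison with a motif-intact version to assess TEAD dependence.
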