Addgene plasmid #235697: pGL3-Ctgf-rDMRdeltaTEAD
Purpose: Measure the activity of the reduced differentially methylated region (rDMR) of Ctgf lacking Tead-binding motif with luciferase assay
Depositing lab: Duojia Pan. Publication: YAP induces an oncogenic transcriptional program through TET1-mediated epigenetic remodeling in liver growth and tumorigenesis. Wu BK, Mei SC, Chen EH, Zheng Y, Pan D. Nat Genet. 2022 Aug;54(8):1202-1213. doi: 10.1038/s41588-022-01119-7. Epub 2022 Jul 14. PubMed 35835915.
Backbone
  Vector backbone: pGL3-Promoter
  Vector type: Luciferase
Growth in bacteria
  Bacterial resistance: Ampicillin, 100 μg/mL
  Growth temperature: 37°C
  Growth strain: DH5alpha
  Copy number: High Copy
Gene/Insert
  Gene/Insert name: Ctgf (alt name: Ccn2)
  Species: M. musculus (mouse)
  Entrez Gene: Ccn2 (a.k.a. Ctgf, Fisp12, Hcs24, fisp-12)
  Cloning method: Gibson Cloning
Terms and licenses: Academic/Nonprofit Terms; Industry Terms: Not Available to Industry
How to cite: pGL3-Ctgf-rDMRdeltaTEAD was a gift from Duojia Pan (Addgene plasmid # 235697 ; http://n2t.net/addgene:235697 ; RRID:Addgene_235697)
